>Addgene plasmid #143975 | TFORF1754 | addgene full sequence | sequence record 400522 | Addgene NGS Result
TTAATGTAGTCTTATGCAATACTCTTGTAGTCTTGCAACATGGTAACGATGAGTTAGCAACATGCCTTAC
AAGGAGAGAAAAAGCACCGTGCATGCCGATTGGTGGAAGTAAGGTGGTACGATCGTGCCTTATTAGGAAG
GCAACAGACGGGTCTGACATGGATTGGACGAACCACTGAATTGCCGCATTGCAGAGATATTGTATTTAAG
TGCCTAGCTCGATACATAAACGGGTCTCTCTGGTTAGACCAGATCTGAGCCTGGGAGCTCTCTGGCTAAC
TAGGGAACCCACTGCTTAAGCCTCAATAAAGCTTGCCTTGAGTGCTTCAAGTAGTGTGTGCCCGTCTGTT
GTGTGACTCTGGTAACTAGAGATCCCTCAGACCCTTTTAGTCAGTGTGGAAAATCTCTAGCAGTGGCGCC
CGAACAGGGACTTGAAAGCGAAAGGGAAACCAGAGGAGCTCTCTCGACGCAGGACTCGGCTTGCTGAAGC
GCGCACGGCAAGAGGCGAGGGGCGGCGACTGGTGAGTACGCCAAAAATTTTGACTAGCGGAGGCTAGAAG
GAGAGAGATGGGTGCGAGAGCGTCAGTATTAAGCGGGGGAGAATTAGATCGCGATGGGAAAAAATTCGGT
TAAGGCCAGGGGGAAAGAAAAAATATAAATTAAAACATATAGTATGGGCAAGCAGGGAGCTAGAACGATT
CGCAGTTAATCCTGGCCTGTTAGAAACATCAGAAGGCTGTAGACAAATACTGGGACAGCTACAACCATCC
CTTCAGACAGGATCAGAAGAACTTAGATCATTATATAATACAGTAGCAACCCTCTATTGTGTGCATCAAA
GGATAGAGATAAAAGACACCAAGGAAGCTTTAGACAAGATAGAGGAAGAGCAAAACAAAAGTAAGACCAC
CGCACAGCAAGCGGCCGCTGATCTTCAGACCTGGAGGAGGAGATATGAGGGACAATTGGAGAAGTGAATT
ATATAAATATAAAGTAGTAAAAATTGAACCATTAGGAGTAGCACCCACCAAGGCAAAGAGAAGAGTGGTG
CAGAGAGAAAAAAGAGCAGTGGGAATAGGAGCTTTGTTCCTTGGGTTCTTGGGAGCAGCAGGAAGCACTA
TGGGCGCAGCGTCAATGACGCTGACGGTACAGGCCAGACAATTATTGTCTGGTATAGTGCAGCAGCAGAA
CAATTTGCTGAGGGCTATTGAGGCGCAACAGCATCTGTTGCAACTCACAGTCTGGGGCATCAAGCAGCTC
CAGGCAAGAATCCTGGCTGTGGAAAGATACCTAAAGGATCAACAGCTCCTGGGGATTTGGGGTTGCTCTG
GAAAACTCATTTGCACCACTGCTGTGCCTTGGAATGCTAGTTGGAGTAATAAATCTCTGGAACAGATTTG
GAATCACACGACCTGGATGGAGTGGGACAGAGAAATTAACAATTACACAAGCTTAATACACTCCTTAATT
GAAGAATCGCAAAACCAGCAAGAAAAGAATGAACAAGAATTATTGGAATTAGATAAATGGGCAAGTTTGT
GGAATTGGTTTAACATAACAAATTGGCTGTGGTATATAAAATTATTCATAATGATAGTAGGAGGCTTGGT
AGGTTTAAGAATAGTTTTTGCTGTACTTTCTATAGTGAATAGAGTTAGGCAGGGATATTCACCATTATCG
TTTCAGACCCACCTCCCAACCCCGAGGGGACCCATGCATTGCATCTCAATTAGTCAGCAACCAGGTGTGG
AAAGTCCCCAGGCTCCCCAGCAGGCAGAAGTATGCAAAGCATGCGTCTCAATTAGTCAGCAACCATAGTC
CCGCCCCTAACTCCGCCCATCCCGCCCCTAACTCCGCCCAGTTCCGCCCATTCTCCGCCCCATGGCTGAC
TAATTTTTTTTATTTATGCAGAGGCCGAGGCCGCCTCGGCCTCTGAGCTATTCCAGAAGTAGTGAGGAGG
CTTTTTTGGAGGCCTAGGCTTTTGCAAAAAGCTTTCTAGAGGTACCACCGGAGCTTACCATGACCGAGTA
CAAGCCCACGGTGCGCCTCGCCACCCGCGACGACGTCCCCAGGGCCGTACGCACCCTCGCCGCCGCGTTC
GCCGACTACCCCGCCACGCGCCACACCGTCGATCCGGACCGCCACATCGAGCGGGTCACCGAGCTGCAAG
AACTCTTCCTCACGCGCGTCGGGCTCGACATCGGCAAGGTGTGGGTCGCGGACGACGGCGCCGCCGTGGC
GGTCTGGACCACGCCGGAGAGCGTCGAAGCGGGGGCGGTGTTCGCCGAGATCGGCCCGCGCATGGCCGAG
TTGAGCGGTTCCCGGCTGGCCGCGCAGCAACAGATGGAAGGCCTCCTGGCGCCGCACCGGCCCAAGGAGC
CCGCGTGGTTCCTGGCCACCGTCGGCGTCTCGCCCGACCACCAGGGCAAGGGTCTGGGCAGCGCCGTCGT
GCTCCCCGGAGTGGAGGCGGCCGAGCGCGCCGGGGTGCCCGCCTTCCTGGAGACCTCCGCGCCCCGCAAC
CTCCCCTTCTACGAGCGGCTCGGCTTCACCGTCACCGCCGACGTCGAGGTGCCCGAAGGACCGCGCACCT
GGTGCATGACCCGCAAGCCCGGTGCCAGTTAACGAATTCTAGATCTTGAGACAAATGGCAGTATTCATCC
ACAATTTTAAAAGAAAAGGGGGGATTGGGGGGTACAGTGCAGGGGAAAGAATAGTAGACATAATAGCAAC
AGACATACAAACTAAAGAATTACAAAAACAAATTACAAAAATTCAAAATTTTCGGGTTTATTACAGGGAC
AGCAGAGATCCACTTTGGCGCCGGCTCGAGGCCTGCAGGTGCAAAGATGGATAAAGTTTTAAACAGAGAG
GAATCTTTGCAGCTAATGGACCTTCTAGGTCTTGAAAGGAGTGGGAATTGGCTCCGGTGCCCGTCAGTGG
GCAGAGCGCACATCGCCCACAGTCCCCGAGAAGTTGGGGGGAGGGGTCGGCAATTGAACCGGTGCCTAGA
GAAGGTGGCGCGGGGTAAACTGGGAAAGTGATGTCGTGTACTGGCTCCGCCTTTTTCCCGAGGGTGGGGG
AGAACCGTATATAAGTGCAGTAGTCGCCGTGAACGTTCTTTTTCGCAACGGGTTTGCCGCCAGAACACAG
GTAAGTGCCGTGTGTGGTTCCCGCGGGCCTGGCCTCTTTACGGGTTATGGCCCTTGCGTGCCTTGAATTA
CTTCCACCTGGCTGCAGTACGTGATTCTTGATCCCGAGCTTCGGGTTGGAAGTGGGTGGGAGAGTTCGAG
GCCTTGCGCTTAAGGAGCCCCTTCGCCTCGTGCTTGAGTTGAGGCCTGGCCTGGGCGCTGGGGCCGCCGC
GTGCGAATCTGGTGGCACCTTCGCGCCTGTCTCGCTGCTTTCGATAAGTCTCTAGCCATTTAAAATTTTT
GATGACCTGCTGCGACGCTTTTTTTCTGGCAAGATAGTCTTGTAAATGCGGGCCAAGATCTGCACACTGG
TATTTCGGTTTTTGGGGCCGCGGGCGGCGACGGGGCCCGTGCGTCCCAGCGCACATGTTCGGCGAGGCGG
GGCCTGCGAGCGCGGCCACCGAGAATCGGACGGGGGTAGTCTCAAGCTGGCCGGCCTGCTCTGGTGCCTG
GCCTCGCGCCGCCGTGTATCGCCCCGCCCTGGGCGGCAAGGCTGGCCCGGTCGGCACCAGTTGCGTGAGC
GGAAAGATGGCCGCTTCCCGGCCCTGCTGCAGGGAGCTCAAAATGGAGGACGCGGCGCTCGGGAGAGCGG
GCGGGTGAGTCACCCACACAAAGGAAAAGGGCCTTTCCGTCCTCAGCCGTCGCTTCATGTGACTCCACGG
AGTACCGGGCGCCGTCCAGGCACCTCGATTAGTTCTCGAGCTTTTGGAGTACGTCGTCTTTAGGTTGGGG
GGAGGGGTTTTATGCGATGGAGTTTCCCCACACTGAGTGGGTGGAGACTGAAGTTAGGCCAGCTTGGCAC
TTGATGTAATTCTCCTTGGAATTTGCCCTTTTTGAGTTTGGATCTTGGTTCATTCTCAAGCCTCAGACAG
TGGTTCAAAGTTTTTTTCTTCCATTTCAGGTGTCGTGAGGCTAGCACCGCCACCATGGCCAAACCCCAGG
GGCTAGTGACATTTGAAGATGTAGCTGTGGATTTCACCCAGGAGGAGTGGCAGTACCTGAACCCACCACA
GAGGACCCTGTACAGAGACGTGATGCTGGAGACCTACAGCAACTTGGTCTTTGTGGGGCAGCAGGTTACC
AAACCAAACCTCATCCTCAAGTTGGAGGTAGAAGAATGCCCGGCAGAAGGAAAAATCCCATTTTGGAACT
TTCCAGAAGTCTGTCAAGTTGATGAACAGATTGAGAGGCAACATCAGGATGACCAAGATAAATGTCTGCT
GATGCAAGTTGGATTTTCTGACAAGAAAACAATTATCACCAAGAGTGCTCGTGACTGTCATGAGTTTGGA
AACATACTTCATCTGAGTACAAACCTTGTTGCTTCAATACAAAGACCCGATAAACACGAATCATTTGGAA
ATAATATGGTAGATAATTTAGACTTATTTAGTAGAAGTTCTGCAGAAAATAAATATGATAATGGATGTGC
AAAATTGTTCTTCCATACTGAGTATGAGAAAACAAATCCTGGAATGAAGCCCTATGGCTATAAAGAGTGT
GGGAAAGGTCTTAGGCGAAAGAAAGGCCTTAGTCTACATCAGAGAATTAAAAATGGAGAGAAACCCTTTG
AATGTACTGCATGTAGGAAAACCTTCAGCAAGAAGTCACACCTCATTGTACATTGGAGAACTCATACGGG
AGAGAAACCTTTTGGATGTACCGAATGTGGAAAAGCTTTTAGCCAAAAATCTCAGCTCATTATACACTTG
CGAACTCATACAGGAGAGAGACCCTTTGAGTGTCCTGAATGTGGAAAAGCCTTCAGAGAAAAGTCAACTG
TCATCATACATTACAGGACTCACACAGGAGAAAAACCTTATGAATGTAATGAATGTGGAAAAGCCTTCAC
TCAGAAGTCCAACCTCATTGTCCATCAGAAAACCCACACTGGAGAGAAAACCTATGAATGCACTAAATGT
GGAGAATCTTTCATACAGAAGCTTGATCTAATTATACATCATAGTACCCATACAGGAAAGAAACCCCATG
AATGTAATGAGTGTAAGAAAACTTTCAGTGATAAGTCAACTCTCATTATACACCAGAGAACTCATACGGG
AGAGAAACCTCATAAATGTACTGAATGTGGGAAGTCTTTCAATGAGAAGTCAACCCTCATTGTGCATCAA
AGAACTCATACAGGAGAGAAACCCTATGAATGTGATGTGTGTGGAAAAACCTTCACGCAAAAGTCAAACC
TTGGTGTACATCAGAGAACTCATTCAGGAGAGAAACCCTTTGAATGTAATGAATGTGAGAAAGCCTTCTC
TCAGAAGTCCTACCTCATGCTGCATCAGAGAGGTCATACAGGAGAGAAACCTTACGAGTGCAATGAATGT
GAAAAAGCATTTTCACAGAAATCATATCTCATTATACATCAAAGAACTCATACAGAAGAAAAACCCTATA
AATGTAATGAATGTGGCAAAGCCTTCAGAGAAAAGTCAAAGCTCATTATACATCAGAGAATTCATACAGG
AGAGAAACCTTATGAATGTCCTGTGTGTTGGAAAGCTTTTAGCCAGAAGTCACAGCTCATAATACATCAG
AGAACGCACACGGGAGAGAAACCCTATGCATGCACTGAGTGTGGCAAAGCCTTCCGAGAAAAGTCAACAT
TCACTGTACATCAAAGAACTCATACTGGAGAGAAACCCTATAAATGTACAGAATGTGGGAAAGCCTTTAC
CCAAAAATCAAACCTTATTGTACATCAGCGAACCCATGCAGGAAAGAAAGCCCATGGAAGAGGCCACACT
CGGAAGTCAAAGTTCATGGCACATTAGTAATGAACTAGTCCGTAACTTGAAAGTATTTCGATTTCTTGGC
TTTATATATCTTGTGGAAAGGACGACTAGTCTCGTCGGTTTATTCCTACACGCGTTAAGTCGACAATCAA
CCTCTGGATTACAAAATTTGTGAAAGATTGACTGGTATTCTTAACTATGTTGCTCCTTTTACGCTATGTG
GATACGCTGCTTTAATGCCTTTGTATCATGCTATTGCTTCCCGTATGGCTTTCATTTTCTCCTCCTTGTA
TAAATCCTGGTTGCTGTCTCTTTATGAGGAGTTGTGGCCCGTTGTCAGGCAACGTGGCGTGGTGTGCACT
GTGTTTGCTGACGCAACCCCCACTGGTTGGGGCATTGCCACCACCTGTCAGCTCCTTTCCGGGACTTTCG
CTTTCCCCCTCCCTATTGCCACGGCGGAACTCATCGCCGCCTGCCTTGCCCGCTGCTGGACAGGGGCTCG
GCTGTTGGGCACTGACAATTCCGTGGTGTTGTCGGGGAAATCATCGTCCTTTCCTTGGCTGCTCGCCTGT
GTTGCCACCTGGATTCTGCGCGGGACGTCCTTCTGCTACGTCCCTTCGGCCCTCAATCCAGCGGACCTTC
CTTCCCGCGGCCTGCTGCCGGCTCTGCGGCCTCTTCCGCGTCTTCGCCTTCGCCCTCAGACGAGTCGGAT
CTCCCTTTGGGCCGCCTCCCCGCGTCGACTTTAAGACCAATGACTTACAAGGCAGCTGTAGATCTTAGCC
ACTTTTTAAAAGAAAAGGGGGGACTGGAAGGGCTAATTCACTCCCAACGAAGACAAGATCTGCTTTTTGC
TTGTACTGGGTCTCTCTGGTTAGACCAGATCTGAGCCTGGGAGCTCTCTGGCTAACTAGGGAACCCACTG
CTTAAGCCTCAATAAAGCTTGCCTTGAGTGCTTCAAGTAGTGTGTGCCCGTCTGTTGTGTGACTCTGGTA
ACTAGAGATCCCTCAGACCCTTTTAGTCAGTGTGGAAAATCTCTAGCAGTACGTATAGTAGTTCATGTCA
TCTTATTATTCAGTATTTATAACTTGCAAAGAAATGAATATCAGAGAGTGAGAGGAACTTGTTTATTGCA
GCTTATAATGGTTACAAATAAAGCAATAGCATCACAAATTTCACAAATAAAGCATTTTTTTCACTGCATT
CTAGTTGTGGTTTGTCCAAACTCATCAATGTATCTTATCATGTCTGGCTCTAGCTATCCCGCCCCTAACT
CCGCCCATCCCGCCCCTAACTCCGCCCAGTTCCGCCCATTCTCCGCCCCATGGCTGACTAATTTTTTTTA
TTTATGCAGAGGCCGAGGCCGCCTCGGCCTCTGAGCTATTCCAGAAGTAGTGAGGAGGCTTTTTTGGAGG
CCTAGGGACGTACCCAATTCGCCCTATAGTGAGTCGTATTACGCGCGCTCACTGGCCGTCGTTTTACAAC
GTCGTGACTGGGAAAACCCTGGCGTTACCCAACTTAATCGCCTTGCAGCACATCCCCCTTTCGCCAGCTG
GCGTAATAGCGAAGAGGCCCGCACCGATCGCCCTTCCCAACAGTTGCGCAGCCTGAATGGCGAATGGG
[124 nt withheld, positions 7559-7682]
C
[91 nt withheld, positions 7684-7774]
A
[49 nt withheld, positions 7776-7824]
CCTTTGACGTTGGAGTCCACGTTCTTT
[37 nt withheld, positions 7852-7888]
ACCCTATCTCGGTCTATTCTTTTGATTTATAAGGGATTTTGCCGATTTCGGCCTATTGGTTAAAAAATGA
GCTGATTTAACAAAAATTTAACGCGAATTTTAACAAAATATTAACGCTTACAATTTAGGTGGCACTTTTC
GGGGAAATGTGCGCGGAACCCCTATTTGTTTATTTTTCTAAATACATTCAAATATGTATCCGCTCATGAG
ACAATAACCCTGATAAATGCTTCAATAATATTGAAAAAGGAAGAGTATGAGTATTCAACATTTCCGTGTC
GCCCTTATTCCCTTTTTTGCGGCATTTTGCCTTCCTGTTTTTGCTCACCCAGAAACGCTGGTGAAAGTAA
AAGATGCTGAAGATCAGTTGGGTGCACGAGTGGGTTACATCGAACTGGATCTCAACAGCGGTAAGATCCT
TGAGAGTTTTCGCCCCGAAGAACGTTTTCCAATGATGAGCACTTTTAAAGTTCTGCTATGTGGCGCGGTA
TTATCCCGTATTGACGCCGGGCAAGAGCAACTCGGTCGCCGCATACACTATTCTCAGAATGACTTGGTTG
AGTACTCACCAGTCACAGAAAAGCATCTTACGGATGGCATGACAGTAAGAGAATTATGCAGTGCTGCCAT
AACCATGAGTGATAACACTGCGGCCAACTTACTTCTGACAACGATCGGAGGACCGAAGGAGCTAACCGCT
TTTTTGCACAACATGGGGGATCATGTAACTCGCCTTGATCGTTGGGAACCGGAGCTGAATGAAGCCATAC
CAAACGACGAGCGTGACACCACGATGCCTGTAGCAATGGCAACAACGTTGCGCAAACTATTAACTGGCGA
ACTACTTACTCTAGCTTCCCGGCAACAATTAATAGACTGGATGGAGGCGGATAAAGTTGCAGGACCACTT
CTGCGCTCGGCCCTTCCGGCTGGCTGGTTTATTGCTGATAAATCTGGAGCCGGTGAGCGTGGGTCTCGCG
GTATCATTGCAGCACTGGGGCCAGATGGTAAGCCCTCCCGTATCGTAGTTATCTACACGACGGGGAGTCA
GGCAACTATGGATGAACGAAATAGACAGATCGCTGAGATAGGTGCCTCACTGATTAAGCATTGGTAACTG
TCAGACCAAGTTTACTCATATATACTTTAGATTGATTTAAAACTTCATTTTTAATTTAAAAGGATCTAGG
TGAAGATCCTTTTTGATAATCTCATGACCAAAATCCCTTAACGTGAGTTTTCGTTCCACTGAGCGTCAGA
CCCCGTAGAAAAGATCAAAGGATCTTCTTGAGATCCTTTTTTTCTGCGCGTAATCTGCTGCTTGCAAACA
AAAAAACCACCGCTACCAGCGGTGGTTTGTTTGCCGGATCAAGAGCTACCAACTCTTTTTCCGAAGGTAA
CTGGCTTCAGCAGAGCGCAGATACCAAATACTGTTCTTCTAGTGTAGCCGTAGTTAGGCCACCACTTCAA
GAACTCTGTAGCACCGCCTACATACCTCGCTCTGCTAATCCTGTTACCAGTGGCTGCTGCCAGTGGCGAT
AAGTCGTGTCTTACCGGGTTGGACTCAAGACGATAGTTACCGGATAAGGCGCAGCGGTCGGGCTGAACGG
GGGGTTCGTGCACACAGCCCAGCTTGGAGCGAACGACCTACACCGAACTGAGATACCTACAGCGTGAGCT
ATGAGAAAGCGCCACGCTTCCCGAAGGGAGAAAGGCGGACAGGTATCCGGTAAGCGGCAGGGTCGGAACA
GGAGAGCGCACGAGGGAGCTTCCAGGGGGAAACGCCTGGTATCTTTATAGTCCTGTCGGGTTTCGCCACC
TCTGACTTGAGCGTCGATTTTTGTGATGCTCGTCAGGGGGGCGGAGCCTATGGAAAAACGCCAGCAACGC
GGCCTTTTTACGGTTCCTGGCCTTTTGCTGGCCTTTTGCTCACATGTTCTTTCCTGCGTTATCCCCTGAT
TCTGTGGATAACCGTATTACCGCCTTTGAGTGAGCTGATACCGCTCGCCGCAGCCGAACGACCGAGCGCA
GCGAGTCAGTGAGCGAGGAAGCGGAAGAGCGCCCAATACGCAAACCGCCTCTCCCCGCGCGTTGGCCGAT
TCATTAATGCAGCTGGCACGACAGGTTTCCCGACTGGAAAGCGGGCAGTGAGCGCAACGCAATTAATGTG
AGTTAGCTCACTCATTAGGCACCCCAGGCTTTACACTTTATGCTTCCGGCTCGTATGTTGTGTGGAATTG
TGAGCGGATAACAATTTCACACAGGAAACAGCTATGACCATGATTACGCCAAGCGCGCAATTAACCCTCA
CTAAAGGGAACAAAAGCTGGAGCTGCAAGC
Features (pLannotate 1.2.2; 31 found; start..end, strand, type, name):
      5..231     +  promoter       RSV promoter: Rous sarcoma virus enhancer/promoter
    232..412     +  LTR            5' LTR (truncated): truncated 5' long terminal repeat (LTR) from HIV-1
    459..584     +  misc_feature   HIV-1 Ψ: packaging signal of human immunodeficiency virus type 1
    568..931     +  CDS            HIV-1 gag (fragment): gag protein from human immunodeficiency virus 1; gag
   1077..1310    +  misc_feature   RRE: The Rev response element (RRE) of HIV-1 allows for Rev-dependent mRNA export from the nucleus to the cytoplasm.
   1687..1713    +  CDS            Rev (fragment): human immunodeficiency virus 1 (HIV-1) Rev protein; rev; enhances nuclear export of unspliced and incompletely spliced viral mRNAs
   1720..1743    +  promoter       SV40 promoter (fragment): SV40 early promoter
   1744..1815    +  promoter       SV40 promoter (fragment): SV40 enhancer and early promoter
   1839..1974    +  rep_origin     SV40 ori: SV40 origin of replication
   2020..2616    +  CDS            PuroR (fragment): puromycin N-acetyltransferase; pac from Streptomyces; confers resistance to puromycin
   2665..2782    +  misc_feature   cPPT/CTS: central polypurine tract and central termination sequence of HIV-1
   2847..2913    +  CDS            small t antigen (fragment): SV40 (simian virus 40) small t antigen
   2920..4098    +  promoter       EF-1α promoter: strong constitutive promoter for human elongation factor EF-1α
   4115..4747    +  CDS            ZNF182 (fragment): ZN182_PONAB - Also known as ZNF21. Experimental evidence at transcript level: Swiss-Prot protein existence level 2. May be involved in transcriptional regulation. From Pongo abelii (Sumatran orangutan) (Pongo pygmaeus abelii).
   5990..6043    +  promoter       U6 promoter (fragment): RNA polymerase III promoter for human U6 snRNA
   6085..6673    +  misc_feature   WPRE: woodchuck hepatitis virus posttranscriptional regulatory element
   6724..6743    +  misc_feature   cPPT/CTS (fragment): central polypurine tract and central termination sequence of HIV-1
   6745..6978    +  LTR            3' LTR (ΔU3): self-inactivating 3' long terminal repeat (LTR) from HIV-1
   7056..7177    +  polyA_signal   SV40 poly(A) signal: SV40 polyadenylation signal
   7217..7352    +  rep_origin     SV40 ori: SV40 origin of replication
   7373..7391    -  promoter       T7 promoter: promoter for bacteriophage T7 RNA polymerase
   7399..7554    +  CDS            lacZα (fragment): LacZα fragment of β-galactosidase; lacZ fragment
   7559..7987    +  rep_origin     f1 ori (sequence partly withheld): f1 bacteriophage origin of replication; arrow indicates direction of (+) strand synthesis
   8040..8144    +  promoter       AmpR promoter: bla
   8145..9005    +  CDS            AmpR: β-lactamase; bla; confers resistance to ampicillin, carbenicillin, and related antibiotics
   9176..9764    +  rep_origin     ori: high-copy-number ColE1/pMB1/pBR322/pUC origin of replication
   9947..10039   +  CDS            lacI (fragment): lac repressor; lacI; The lac repressor binds to the lac operator to inhibit transcription in E. coli. This inhibition can be relieved by adding lactose or isopropyl-β-D-thiogalactopyranoside (IPTG).
  10052..10073   +  protein_bind   CAP binding site: CAP binding activates transcription in the presence of cAMP. E. coli catabolite activator protein
  10088..10118   +  promoter       lac promoter: promoter for the E. coli lac operon
  10126..10142   +  protein_bind   lac operator: The lac repressor binds to the lac operator to inhibit transcription in E. coli. This inhibition can be relieved by adding lactose or isopropyl-β-D-thiogalactopyranoside (IPTG). lac repressor encoded by lacI
  10187..10205   +  promoter       T3 promoter: promoter for bacteriophage T3 RNA polymerase
