[The description below was written by a language model from this plasmid's Addgene catalogue record and pLannotate feature annotations shown in this document.]
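Description:
TFORF1754 is a lentiviral mammalian expression plasmid built on the pLX_TRC317 backbone and carrying the human zinc-finger transcription factor ZNF182 (also known as ZNF21 or KOX14) as a synthesized open reading frame of roughly 2 kb. It belongs to a large barcoded transcription factor ORF collection in which each construct carries a unique 24-bp barcode, so that the factor delivered to a cell can be identified by sequencing in pooled overexpression screens, such as those used to map directed differentiation. In bacteria it is maintained through a high-copy ColE1/pUC-type origin with ampicillin resistance. An f1 origin and remnants of a lac/T7/T3 cloning region are also present. The depositor notes that the plasmid can recombine.

The transfer cassette has a third-generation layout. An RSV promoter drives a truncated HIV-1 5' LTR, followed by the Ψ packaging signal with a partial gag sequence, the RRE for Rev-dependent export of the genomic RNA, and a cPPT/CTS. It ends in a self-inactivating ΔU3 3' LTR, with an SV40 polyadenylation signal downstream. Within the provirus, an SV40 early promoter expresses puromycin N-acetyltransferase for selection of transduced cells, and a separate EF-1α promoter drives the ZNF182 ORF. A WPRE downstream of the ORF enhances transcript stability and expression. The automated annotation matches only the first part of the ORF, to an orangutan ZNF182 orthologue, although the insert is recorded as human. The barcode itself is not annotated in the feature table, so its exact position is not stated. The short U6 promoter fragment between the ORF and the WPRE is unexplained by the record.
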