Addgene plasmid #143975: TFORF1754
Purpose: Lentiviral vector for overexpressing transcription factor ORFs with unique 24-bp barcodes. Barcodes facilitate identification of transcription factors in pooled screens.
Depositing lab: Feng Zhang. Depositing organization: Broad Institute. Publication: A transcription factor atlas of directed differentiation. Joung J, Ma S, Tay T, Geiger-Schuller KR, Kirchgatterer PC, Verdine VK, Guo B, Arias-Garcia MA, Allen WE, Singh A, Kuksenko O, Abudayyeh OO, Gootenberg JS, Fu Z, Macrae RK, Buenrostro JD, Regev A, Zhang F. Cell. 2023 Jan 5;186(1):209-229.e26. doi: 10.1016/j.cell.2022.11.026. PubMed 36608654.
Backbone
  Vector backbone: pLX_TRC317
  Backbone manufacturer: Broad Institute Genetic Perturbation Platform
  Backbone size w/o insert (bp): 8264
  Vector type: Mammalian Expression, Lentiviral
  Selectable markers: Puromycin
Growth in bacteria
  Bacterial resistance: Ampicillin, 100 μg/mL
  Growth temperature: 37°C
  Growth strain: NEB Stable
  Copy number: High Copy
Gene/Insert
  Gene/Insert name: ZNF182
  Species: H. sapiens (human)
  Insert size (bp): 1964
  Entrez Gene: ZNF182 (a.k.a. HHZ150, KOX14, ZNF21, Zfp182)
  Promoter: EF1a
  Cloning method: Unknown
  Sequencing primers: 5′ GGGTGGAGACTGAAGTTAGGCCAG; 3′ CACATAGCGTAAAAGGAGCAACATAG
Terms and licenses: Academic/Nonprofit Terms; Industry Terms: Not Available to Industry
Depositor comments: NM_001007088,ENST00000376943 . The transcription factor ORF portion of this plasmid was synthesized by Genewiz. Please test multiple small colonies in case of plasmid recombination. To make this collection available in a timely manner, a portion of this collection was not fully sequenced by Addgene. If an Addgene verified full plasmid sequence is not available, please contact us prior to placing an order to request the full sequence.
How to cite: TFORF1754 was a gift from Feng Zhang (Addgene plasmid # 143975 ; http://n2t.net/addgene:143975 ; RRID:Addgene_143975)
