>Addgene plasmid #143975 | TFORF1754 | depositor partial sequence | sequence record 284052 | Insert
ACCGCCACCATGGCCAAACCCCAGGGGCTAGTGACATTTGAAGATGTAGCTGTGGATTTCACCCAGGAGG
AGTGGCAGTACCTGAACCCACCACAGAGGACCCTGTACAGAGACGTGATGCTGGAGACCTACAGCAACTT
GGTCTTTGTGGGGCAGCAGGTTACCAAACCAAACCTCATCCTCAAGTTGGAGGTAGAAGAATGCCCGGCA
GAAGGAAAAATCCCATTTTGGAACTTTCCAGAAGTCTGTCAAGTTGATGAACAGATTGAGAGGCAACATC
AGGATGACCAAGATAAATGTCTGCTGATGCAAGTTGGATTTTCTGACAAGAAAACAATTATCACCAAGAG
TGCTCGTGACTGTCATGAGTTTGGAAACATACTTCATCTGAGTACAAACCTTGTTGCTTCAATACAAAGA
CCCGATAAACACGAATCATTTGGAAATAATATGGTAGATAATTTAGACTTATTTAGTAGAAGTTCTGCAG
AAAATAAATATGATAATGGATGTGCAAAATTGTTCTTCCATACTGAGTATGAGAAAACAAATCCTGGAAT
GAAGCCCTATGGCTATAAAGAGTGTGGGAAAGGTCTTAGGCGAAAGAAAGGCCTTAGTCTACATCAGAGA
ATTAAAAATGGAGAGAAACCCTTTGAATGTACTGCATGTAGGAAAACCTTCAGCAAGAAGTCACACCTCA
TTGTACATTGGAGAACTCATACGGGAGAGAAACCTTTTGGATGTACCGAATGTGGAAAAGCTTTTAGCCA
AAAATCTCAGCTCATTATACACTTGCGAACTCATACAGGAGAGAGACCCTTTGAGTGTCCTGAATGTGGA
AAAGCCTTCAGAGAAAAGTCAACTGTCATCATACATTACAGGACTCACACAGGAGAAAAACCTTATGAAT
GTAATGAATGTGGAAAAGCCTTCACTCAGAAGTCCAACCTCATTGTCCATCAGAAAACCCACACTGGAGA
GAAAACCTATGAATGCACTAAATGTGGAGAATCTTTCATACAGAAGCTTGATCTAATTATACATCATAGT
ACCCATACAGGAAAGAAACCCCATGAATGTAATGAGTGTAAGAAAACTTTCAGTGATAAGTCAACTCTCA
TTATACACCAGAGAACTCATACGGGAGAGAAACCTCATAAATGTACTGAATGTGGGAAGTCTTTCAATGA
GAAGTCAACCCTCATTGTGCATCAAAGAACTCATACAGGAGAGAAACCCTATGAATGTGATGTGTGTGGA
AAAACCTTCACGCAAAAGTCAAACCTTGGTGTACATCAGAGAACTCATTCAGGAGAGAAACCCTTTGAAT
GTAATGAATGTGAGAAAGCCTTCTCTCAGAAGTCCTACCTCATGCTGCATCAGAGAGGTCATACAGGAGA
GAAACCTTACGAGTGCAATGAATGTGAAAAAGCATTTTCACAGAAATCATATCTCATTATACATCAAAGA
ACTCATACAGAAGAAAAACCCTATAAATGTAATGAATGTGGCAAAGCCTTCAGAGAAAAGTCAAAGCTCA
TTATACATCAGAGAATTCATACAGGAGAGAAACCTTATGAATGTCCTGTGTGTTGGAAAGCTTTTAGCCA
GAAGTCACAGCTCATAATACATCAGAGAACGCACACGGGAGAGAAACCCTATGCATGCACTGAGTGTGGC
AAAGCCTTCCGAGAAAAGTCAACATTCACTGTACATCAAAGAACTCATACTGGAGAGAAACCCTATAAAT
GTACAGAATGTGGGAAAGCCTTTACCCAAAAATCAAACCTTATTGTACATCAGCGAACCCATGCAGGAAA
GAAAGCCCATGGAAGAGGCCACACTCGGAAGTCAAAGTTCATGGCACATTAGTAATGAACTAGTCCGTAA
CTTGAAAGTATTTCGATTTCTTGGCTTTATATATCTTGTGGAAAGGACGACTAGTCTCGTCGGTTTATTC
CTAC
