>Addgene plasmid #143975 | TFORF1754 | depositor partial sequence | sequence record 284053 | Barcode
CTAGTCTCGTCGGTTTATTCCTAC
